>Addgene plasmid #72152 | Sema3g.a(S)-Fc-His | depositor full sequence | sequence record 139871 | Full sequence
GTCGAGGTCTCGACGGTATCGATTGACATTGATTATTGACTAGCTAGTTATTAATAGTAATCAATTACGG
GGTCATTAGTTCATAGCCCATATATGGAGTTCCGCGTTACATAACTTACGGTAAATGGCCCGCCTGGCTG
ACCGCCCAACGACCCCCGCCCATTGACGTCAATAATGACGTATGTTCCCATAGTAACGCCAATAGGGACT
TTCCATTGACGTCAATGGGTGGAGTATTTACGGTAAACTGCCCACTTGGCAGTACATCAAGTGTATCATA
TGCCAAGTCCGCCCCCTATTGACGTCAATGACGGTAAATGGCCCGCCTGGCATTATGCCCAGTACATGAC
CTTACGGGACTTTCCTACTTGGCAGTACATCTACGTATTAGTCATCGCTATTACCATGGTGATGCGGTTT
TGGCAGTACACCAATGGGCGTGGATAGCGGTTTGACTCACGGGGATTTCCAAGTCTCCACCCCATTGACG
TCAATGGGAGTTTGTTTTGGCACCAAAATCAACGGGACTTTCCAAAATGTCGTAATAACCCCGCCCCGTT
GACGCAAATGGGCGGTAGGCGTGTACGGTGGGAGGTCTATATAAGCAGAGCTCGTTTAGTGAACCGTCAG
ATCGCCTGGAGACGCCATCCACGCTGTTTTGACCTCCATAGAAGACACCGGGACCGATCCAGCCTCCGCG
GCCGGGAACGGTGCATTGGAACGCGGATTCCCCGTGCCAAGAGTGACGTAAGTACCGCCTATAGACTCTA
TAGGCACACCCCTTTGGCTCTTATGCATGCTATACTGTTTTTGGCTTGGGGCCTATACACCCCCGCTTCC
ATATGCTATAGGTGATGGTATAGCTTAGCCTATAGGTGTGGGTTATTGACCATTATTGACCACTCCCCTA
TTGGTGACGATACTTTCCATTACTAATCCATAACATGGCTCTTTGCCACAACTATCTCTATTGGCTATAT
GCCAATACTCTGTCCTTCAGAGACTGACACGGACTCTGTATTTTTACAGGATGGGGTCCCATTTATTATT
TACAAATTCACATATACAACAACGCCGTCCCCCGTGCCCGCAGTTTTTATTAAACATAGCGTGGGATCTC
CACGCGAATCTCGGGTACGTGTTCCGGACATGGGCTCTTCTCCGGTAGCGGCGGAGCTTCCACATCCGAG
CCCTGGTCCCATGCCTCCAGCGGCTCATGGTCGCTCGGCAGCTCCTTGCTCCTAACAGTGGAGGCCAGAC
TTAGGCACAGCACAATGCCCACCACCACCAGTGTGCCGCACAAGGCCGTGGCGGTAGGGTATGTGTCTGA
AAATGAGCTCGGAGATTGGGCTCGCACCGCTGACGCAGATGGAAGACTTAAGGCAGCGGCAGAAGAAGAT
GCAGGCAGCTGAGTTGTTGTATTCTGATAAGAGTCAGAGGTAACTCCCGTTGCGGTGCTGTTAACGGTGG
AGGGCAGTGTAGTCTGAGCAGTACTCGTTGCTGCCGCGCGCGCCACCAGACATAATAGCTGACAGACTAA
CAGACTGTTCCTTTCCATGGGTCTTTTCTGCAGAAGCTTGAATTCTCGAGGATCCGCGGCCGCGCCACCA
TGGACCCATCTGCGTGGGCCATCTGCTGCCTCCTGGGGAGCCTTCTGTTCCATGTGGGCATCCCCAGCCC
TGGTCCCAGCCCCAGTGTGCCTCGTCTGCGGCTCTCCTACAGAGATCTCCTGTCTACCAACCGCTCTGCC
ATCTTTCTGGGCCCACGGGGTTCCCTAGACCTCCAAGTCATGTACCTGGATGAGTATCGAGATCGCCTCT
TTCTGGGAAGCCGAGATGCCCTTTACTCTCTGAGACTGGATCAGGCATGGCCAGACCCCCGGGAGGTCTT
GTGGCTGCCACAGCCAGGACAGAAGGTGGAATGTGTCCGCAAGGGAAAAGACCCTTTGACGGAGTGTGCC
AACTTCGTGCGGGTCTTACAACCCCATAACCGGACCCATCTGCTGGCCTGTGGCACAGGAGCCTTCCAAC
CCATCTGCACCTTCATCACAGTGGGGCATCGAGGGGAGCATGTGCTCCGCTTGGATGCTAGCAGCGTCGA
GAATGGAAGGGGGCGTTGCCCACATGAGCCCAGCCGACCCTTCGCCAGCACCTTTGTAGGTGGGGAGCTA
TACACAGGTCTCACTGCCGATTTCCTGGGACGTGAGGCCATGATTTTCCGGAGTGGGGGTCCCCGACCAG
CCCTGCGTTCTGACTCTGACCAGAGCCTCCTACATGAACCCCGGTTTGTGATGGCTGCTCGGATCCCAGA
TAACTCTGACCGGGACGACGACAAGGTGTACTTCTTCTTCTCCGAGACTGTCCCGTCACCAGATGGTGGC
CCAGGTCATGTCACCATCAGCCGAGTGGGCCGCGTCTGTGTGAATGATGCTGGTGGCCAGCGGGTGCTGG
TGAACAAATGGAGCACTTTCCTCAAGGCCCGGCTGGTGTGCTCTGTGCCTGGCCCGGGTGGGGCTGAGAC
TCACTTTGACCAGCTAGAGGATGTGTTCCTGCTGTGGCCCAAGGCCGGGAAGAGCCTCGAGGTGTATGCG
CTGTTCAGCACTGTCAGTGCTGTGTTCCAGGGCTTTGCTGTCTGTGTGTACCACATGGTAGACATCTGGG
AGGTCTTCAATGGGCCCTTTGCCCACCGAGATGGCCCTCAGCATCAGTGGGGACCCTATGGGGGCAAGGT
GCCCTTCCCTCGCCCCGGTGTGTGTCCTAGCAAGATGACCGCACAGCCAGGCCGACCCTTTGGCAGCACC
AAGGACTACCCAGACGAGGTGTTGCAGTTTGTCCGAGACCACCCACTCATGTTCCAGCCTGTGAGGCCTC
GGCGTGGCCGCCCTGTCCTGGTCAAAACTCACTTGGCTCAGCGACTGCGCCAGATTGTGGTGGATCGAGT
GGAGGCTGAGGATGGGACCTATGATGTCATCTTCCTAGGGACTGATTCGGGTTCTGTGCTCAAAGTCATT
GCCCTCCAGGGTGGTGGCTTGACTGAACCTGAAGAGGTGGTTTTGGAGGAGCTCCAGGTGTTTAAGGTGC
CAACGCCCATCACTGAGATGGAGATCTCTGTCAAAAGGCAAACGCTGTATGTGGGCTCTCCACTGGGTGT
GGCCCGGCTGCAGCTGCACCAGTGTGAGACTTACGGCAGTGCCTGTGCTGAGTGCTGCCTGGCCCGGGAC
CCATACTGTGCTTGGGATGGCACTGCCTGTGCCCGCTACCGCCCCAGCTCTGGCGGCGCGCCTGACAAAA
CTCACACATGCCCACCGTGCCCAGCACCTGAACTCCTGGGGGGACCGTCAGTCTTCCTCTTCCCCCCAAA
ACCCAAGGACACCCTCATGATCTCCCGGACCCCTGAGGTCACATGCGTGGTGGTGGACGTGAGCCACGAA
GACCCTGAGGTCAAGTTCAACTGGTACGTGGACGGCGTGGAGGTGCATAATGCCAAGACAAAGCCGCGGG
AGGAGCAGTACAACAGCACGTACCGTGTGGTCAGCGTCCTCACCGTCCTGCACCAGGACTGGCTGAATGG
CAAGGAGTACAAGTGCAAGGTCTCCAACAAAGCCCTCCCAGCCCCCATCGAGAAAACCATCTCCAAAGCC
AAAGGGCAGCCCCGAGAACCACAGGTGTATACCCTGCCCCCATCCCGGGATGAGCTGACCAAGAACCAGG
TCAGCCTGACCTGCCTGGTCAAAGGCTTCTATCCCAGCGACATCGCCGTGGAGTGGGAGAGCAATGGGCA
GCCGGAGAACAACTACAAGACCACGCCTCCCGTGCTGGACTCCGACGGCTCCTTCTTCCTCTACAGCAAG
CTCACCGTGGACAAGAGCAGGTGGCAGCAGGGGAACGTCTTCTCATGCTCCGTGATGCATGAGGCTCTGC
ACAACCACTACACGCAGAAGAGCCTCTCCCTGTCTCCGGGTAAAGGCGGCCATCATCACCATCACCATTA
ATCTAGAGATCTTATTAAAGCAGAACTTGTTTATTGCAGCTTATAATGGTTACAAATAAAGCAATAGCAT
CACAAATTTCACAAATAAAGCATTTTTTTCACTGCATTCTAGTTGTGGTTTGTCCAAACTCATCAATGTA
TCTTATCATGTCTGGTCGACTCTAGCTAGACTCTTCCGCTTCCTCGCTCACTGACTCGCTGCGCTCGGTC
GTTCGGCTGCGGCGAGCGGTATCAGCTCACTCAAAGGCGGTAATACGGTTATCCACAGAATCAGGGGATA
ACGCAGGAAAGAACATGTGAGCAAAAGGCCAGCAAAAGGCCAGGAACCGTAAAAAGGCCGCGTTGCTGGC
GTTTTTCCATAGGCTCCGCCCCCCTGACGAGCATCACAAAAATCGACGCTCAAGTCAGAGGTGGCGAAAC
CCGACAGGACTATAAAGATACCAGGCGTTTCCCCCTGGAAGCTCCCTCGTGCGCTCTCCTGTTCCGACCC
TGCCGCTTACCGGATACCTGTCCGCCTTTCTCCCTTCGGGAAGCGTGGCGCTTTCTCATAGCTCACGCTG
TAGGTATCTCAGTTCGGTGTAGGTCGTTCGCTCCAAGCTGGGCTGTGTGCACGAACCCCCCGTTCAGCCC
GACCGCTGCGCCTTATCCGGTAACTATCGTCTTGAGTCCAACCCGGTAAGACACGACTTATCGCCACTGG
CAGCAGCCACTGGTAACAGGATTAGCAGAGCGAGGTATGTAGGCGGTGCTACAGAGTTCTTGAAGTGGTG
GCCTAACTACGGCTACACTAGAAGAACAGTATTTGGTATCTGCGCTCTGCTGAAGCCAGTTACCTTCGGA
AAAAGAGTTGGTAGCTCTTGATCCGGCAAACAAACCACCGCTGGTAGCGGTGGTTTTTTTGTTTGCAAGC
AGCAGATTACGCGCAGAAAAAAAGGATCTCAAGAAGATCCTTTGATCTTTTCTACGGGGTCTGACGCTCA
GTGGAACGAAAACTCACGTTAAGGGATTTTGGTCATGAGATTATCAAAAAGGATCTTCACCTAGATCCTT
TTAAATTAAAAATGAAGTTTTAAATCAATCTAAAGTATATATGAGTAAACTTGGTCTGACAGTTACCAAT
GCTTAATCAGTGAGGCACCTATCTCAGCGATCTGTCTATTTCGTTCATCCATAGTTGCCTGACTCCCCGT
CGTGTAGATAACTACGATACGGGAGGGCTTACCATCTGGCCCCAGTGCTGCAATGATACCGCGAGACCCA
CGCTCACCGGCTCCAGATTTATCAGCAATAAACCAGCCAGCCGGAAGGGCCGAGCGCAGAAGTGGTCCTG
CAACTTTATCCGCCTCCATCCAGTCTATTAATTGTTGCCGGGAAGCTAGAGTAAGTAGTTCGCCAGTTAA
TAGTTTGCGCAACGTTGTTGCCATTGCTACAGGCATCGTGGTGTCACGCTCGTCGTTTGGTATGGCTTCA
TTCAGCTCCGGTTCCCAACGATCAAGGCGAGTTACATGATCCCCCATGTTGTGCAAAAAAGCGGTTAGCT
CCTTCGGTCCTCCGATCGTTGTCAGAAGTAAGTTGGCCGCAGTGTTATCACTCATGGTTATGGCAGCACT
GCATAATTCTCTTACTGTCATGCCATCCGTAAGATGCTTTTCTGTGACTGGTGAGTACTCAACCAAGTCA
TTCTGAGAATAGTGTATGCGGCGACCGAGTTGCTCTTGCCCGGCGTCAATACGGGATAATACCGCGCCAC
ATAGCAGAACTTTAAAAGTGCTCATCATTGGAAAACGTTCTTCGGGGCGAAAACTCTCAAGGATCTTACC
GCTGTTGAGATCCAGTTCGATGTAACCCACTCGTGCACCCAACTGATCTTCAGCATCTTTTACTTTCACC
AGCGTTTCTGGGTGAGCAAAAACAGGAAGGCAAAATGCCGCAAAAAAGGGAATAAGGGCGACACGGAAAT
GTTGAATACTCATACTCTTCCTTTTTCAATATTATTGAAGCATTTATCAGGGTTATTGTCTCATGAGCGG
ATACATATTTGAATGTATTTAGAAAAATAAACAAATAGGGGTTCCGCGCACATTTCCCCGAAAAGTGCCA
CCTGACGTCTAAGAAACCATTATTATCATGACATTAACCTATAAAAATAGGCGTATCACGAGGCCCTTTC
GTCTCGCGCGTTTCGGTGATGACGGTGAAAACCTCTGACACATGCAGCTCCCGGAGGAATGTGTGTCAGT
TAGGGTGTGGAAAGTCCCCAGGCTCCCCAGGCAGGCAGAAGTATGCAAAGCATGCATCTCAATTAGTCAG
CAACCAGGTGTGGAAAGTCCCCAGGCTCCCCAGCAGGCAGAAGTATGCAAAGCATGCATCTCAATTAGTC
AGCAACCATAGTCCCGCCCCTAACTCCGCCCATCCCGCCCCTAACTCCGCCCAGTTCCGCCCATTCTCCG
CCCCATGGCTGACTAATTTTTTTTATTTATGCAGAGGCCGAGGCCGCCTCTGCCTCTGAGCTATTCCAGA
AGTAGTGAGGAGGCTTTTTTGGAGGCCTAGGCTTTTGCAAAAAGCTCCCGGGAGCTTGTATATCCATTTT
CGTCCCGGAGACGGTCACAGCTTGTCTGTAAGCGGATGCCGGGAGCAGACAAGCCCGTCAGGGCGCGTCA
GCGGGTGTTGGCGGGTGTCGGGGCTGGCTTAACTATGCGGCATCAGAGCAGATTGTACTGAGAGTGCACC
ATATGCGGTGTGAAATACCGCACAGATGCGTAAGGAGAAAATACCGCATCAGGAAATTGTAAGCGTTAAT
ATTTTGTTAAAATTCGCGTTAAATTTTTGTTAAATCAGCTCATTTTTTAACCAATAGGCCGAAATCGGCA
AAATCCCTTATAAATCAAAAGAATAGACCGAGATAGGGT
[37 nt withheld, positions 6900-6936]
AAAGAACGTGGACTCCAACGTCAAAGG
[49 nt withheld, positions 6964-7012]
T
[91 nt withheld, positions 7014-7104]
G
[124 nt withheld, positions 7106-7229]
CCATTCGCCATTCAGGCTGCGCAACTGTTGGGAAGGGCGATCGGTGCGGGCCTCTTCGCTATTACGCCAG
CTGGCGAAAGGGGGATGTGCTGCAAGGCGATTAAGTTGGGTAACGCCAGGGTTTTCCCAGTCACGACGTT
GTAAAACGACGGCCAGTGAATT
Features (pLannotate 1.2.2; 14 found; start..end, strand, type, name):
     25..408     +  enhancer       CMV enhancer: human cytomegalovirus immediate early enhancer
    410..609     +  promoter       CMV promoter: human cytomegalovirus (CMV) immediate early promoter
    748..1573    +  intron         CMV intron A: human cytomegalovirus intron A (Chapman et al., 1991)
   1610..3274    +  CDS            SEMA3G (fragment): SEM3G_HUMAN - Experimental evidence at protein level: Swiss-Prot protein existence level 1. Has chemorepulsive activities for sympathetic axons. Ligand of NRP2 (By similarity). From Homo sapiens (Human).
   3284..3964    +  CDS            IGHG1 (fragment): IGHG1_HUMAN - Experimental evidence at protein level: Swiss-Prot protein existence level 1. Constant region of immunoglobulin heavy chains. Immunoglobulins, also known as antibodies, are membrane-bound or secreted glycoproteins produced by B lymphocytes. In the recognition phase of humoral immunity, the membrane-bound immunoglobulins serve as receptors which, upon binding of a specific antigen, trigger the clonal expansion and differentiation of B lymphocytes into immunoglobulins- secreting plasma cells. Secreted immunoglobulins mediate the effector phase of humoral immunity, which results in
   4014..4135    +  polyA_signal   SV40 poly(A) signal: SV40 polyadenylation signal
   4344..4932    -  rep_origin     ori: high-copy-number ColE1/pMB1/pBR322/pUC origin of replication
   5103..5963    -  CDS            AmpR: β-lactamase; bla; confers resistance to ampicillin, carbenicillin, and related antibiotics
   5964..6068    -  promoter       AmpR promoter: bla
   6163..6198    +  CDS            rop (fragment): Rop protein, which maintains plasmids at low copy number; rop
   6221..6551    +  promoter       SV40 promoter: SV40 enhancer and early promoter
   6674..6773    +  misc_feature   bom (fragment): basis of mobility region from pBR322
   6801..7229    -  rep_origin     f1 ori (sequence partly withheld): f1 bacteriophage origin of replication; arrow indicates direction of (+) strand synthesis
   7233..7390    -  CDS            lacZα (fragment): LacZα fragment of β-galactosidase; lacZ fragment
