[The description below was written by a language model from this plasmid's Addgene catalogue record and pLannotate feature annotations shown in this document.]
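Description:
Sema3g.a(S)-Fc-His is a mammalian expression plasmid built on the pCMVi-SV40ori backbone for producing a soluble, tagged form of mouse semaphorin 3G. The 1,665 bp insert encodes isoform a of Sema3g truncated at the P1 proteolytic cleavage site (the "short" form) and sits between retained NotI and AscI sites. The automated annotation labels this region as a fragment of human SEMA3G, which reflects homology matching; the catalogue entry gives the species as mouse. The depositor notes that the "a" designation was adopted to distinguish this previously reported isoform from a newly identified one they named "z".

Transcription is driven by the human cytomegalovirus immediate early enhancer and promoter followed by CMV intron A, an arrangement commonly used to boost expression, and terminates at an SV40 polyadenylation signal. Immediately downstream of the insert, the backbone supplies the Fc region of human IgG1 and a 6X histidine tag, giving a C-terminal Fc-His fusion; the His tag is recorded in the catalogue entry but not separately annotated in the feature table. Fc fusions typically dimerise and can be captured or detected through Fc-binding reagents, while the His tag permits metal-affinity purification. The SV40 enhancer/early promoter region, which contains the SV40 origin implied by the backbone name, can support episomal replication in cells expressing large T antigen.

In bacteria the 7,391 nt plasmid is maintained at high copy through a ColE1/pUC-type origin with ampicillin selection; an f1 origin and remnants of rop, bom and lacZα are also present. The associated work was an extracellular biochemical screen for receptor–ligand interactions involved in neuronal subtype recognition in the retina, for which such recombinant ectodomain proteins are suited.
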