Addgene plasmid #72152: Sema3g.a(S)-Fc-His
Purpose: Expresses the Sema3G, isoform a protein (truncated at cleavage site P1; ie, short), C-terminally fused to the Fc region of human IgG1 + 6X histidine tag.
Depositing lab: Woj Wojtowicz. Depositing organization: University of California, Berkeley. Publication: An extracellular biochemical screen reveals that FLRTs and Unc5s mediate neuronal subtype recognition in the retina. Visser JJ, Cheng Y, Perry SC, Chastain AB, Parsa B, Masri SS, Ray TA, Kay JN, Wojtowicz WM. Elife. 2015 Dec 3;4. pii: e08149. doi: 10.7554/eLife.08149. PubMed 26633812.
Backbone
  Vector backbone: pCMVi-SV40ori
  Vector type: Mammalian Expression
Growth in bacteria
  Bacterial resistance: Ampicillin, 100 μg/mL
  Growth temperature: 37°C
  Growth strain: DH5alpha
  Copy number: High Copy
Gene/Insert
  Gene/Insert name: Sema3g.a (alt names: Semaphorin 3G, isoform a; NCBI gene ID 218877; Reference sequence NM_001025379.1)
  Species: M. musculus (mouse)
  Insert size (bp): 1665
  Entrez Gene: Sema3g (a.k.a. AK129018)
  Promoter: CMV
  Tag / fusion protein: Fc-His (C terminal on backbone)
  Cloning method: Restriction Enzyme; 5′ cloning site NotI (not destroyed); 3′ cloning site AscI (not destroyed)
  Sequencing primers: 5′ GTCAGAGGTAACTCCCGTTGC; 3′ ATCATGAGGGTGTCCTTG
Terms and licenses: Academic/Nonprofit Terms; Industry Terms: Not Available to Industry
Depositor comments: We identified a previously-unreported isoform and named it "z". As such, we designated this previously-reported isoform as isoform "a".
How to cite: Sema3g.a(S)-Fc-His was a gift from Woj Wojtowicz (Addgene plasmid # 72152 ; http://n2t.net/addgene:72152 ; RRID:Addgene_72152)
