>Addgene plasmid #72152 | Sema3g.a(S)-Fc-His | addgene partial sequence | sequence record 139868 | pMRB101-F 5'-aagatgcaggcagctgagtt-3'
ACGGTGGAGGGCAGTGTAGTCTGAGCAGTACTCGTTGCTGCCGCGCGCGCCACCAGACATAATAGCTGAC
AGACTAACAGACTGTTCCTTTCCATGGGTCTTTTCTGCAGAAGCTTGAATTCTCGAGGATCCGCGGCCGC
GCCACCATGGACCCATCTGCGTGGGCCATCTGCTGCCTCCTGGGGAGCCTTCTGTTCCATGTGGGCATCC
CCAGCCCTGGTCCCAGCCCCAGTGTGCCTCGTCTGCGGCTCTCCTACAGAGATCTCCTGTCTACCAACCG
CTCTGCCATCTTTCTGGGCCCACGGGGTTCCCTAGACCTCCAAGTCATGTACCTGGATGAGTATCGAGAT
CGCCTCTTTCTGGGAAGCCGAGATGCCCTTTACTCTCTGAGACTGGATCAGGCATGGCCAGACCCCCGGG
AGGTCTTGTGGCTGCCACAGCCAGGACAGAAGGTGGAATGTGTCCGCAAGGGAAAAGACCCTTTGACGGA
GTGTGCCAACTTCGTGCGGGTCTTACAACCCCATAACCGGACCCATCTGCTGGCCTGTGGCACAGGAGCC
TTCCAACCCATCTGCACCTTCATCACAGTGGGGCATCGAGGGGAGCATGTGCTCCGCTTGGATGCTAGCA
GCGTCGAGAATGGAAGGGGGCGTTGCCCACATGAGCCCAGCCGACCCTTCGCCAGCACCTTTGTAGGTGG
GGAGCTATACACAGGTCTCACTGCCGATTTCCTGGGACGTGAGGCCATGATTTTCCGGAGTGGG
