>Addgene plasmid #72152 | Sema3g.a(S)-Fc-His | addgene partial sequence | sequence record 139870 | SV40pA-R 5'-GAAATTTGTGATGCTATTGC-3'
ATAAGATCTCTAGATTAATGGTGATGGTGATGATGGCCGCCTTTACCCGGAGACAGGGAGAGGCTCTTCT
GCGTGTAGTGGTTGTGCAGAGCCTCATGCATCACGGAGCATGAGAAGACGTTCCCCTGCTGCCACCTGCT
CTTGTCCACGGTGAGCTTGCTGTAGAGGAAGAAGGAGCCGTCGGAGTCCAGCACGGGAGGCGTGGTCTTG
TAGTTGTTCTCCGGCTGCCCATTGCTCTCCCACTCCACGGCGATGTCGCTGGGATAGAAGCCTTTGACCA
GGCAGGTCAGGCTGACCTGGTTCTTGGTCAGCTCATCCCGGGATGGGGGCAGGGTATACACCTGTGGTTC
TCGGGGCTGCCCTTTGGCTTTGGAGATGGTTTTCTCGATGGGGGCTGGGAGGGCTTTGTTGGAGACCTTG
CACTTGTACTCCTTGCCATTCAGCCAGTCCTGGTGCAGGACGGTGAGGACGCTGACCACACGGTACGTGC
TGTTGTACTGCTCCTCCCGCGGCTTTGTCTTGGCATTATGCACCTCCACGCCGTCCACGTACCAGTTGAA
CTTGACCTCAGGGTCTTCGTGGCTCACGTCCACCACCACGCATGTGACCTCAGGGGTCCGGGAGATCATG
AGGGTGTCCTTGGGTTTTGGGGGGAAGAGGAAGACTGACGGTCCCCCCAGGAGTTCAGGTGCTGGGCACG
GTGGGCATGTGTGAGTTTTGTCAGGCGCGCCGCCAGAGCTGGGGCGGTAGCGGGCACAGGCAGTGCCATC
CCAAGCACAGTATGGGTCCCGGGCCAGGCAGCACTCAGCACAGGCACTGCCGTAAGTCTCACACTGGTGC
AGCTGCAGCCGGGCCACACC
